>Addgene plasmid #217102 | pMV-hAT-12_AMi | addgene full sequence | sequence record 442033 | Addgene NGS Result
AAAAATAAACAAATAGGGGTTCCGCGCACATTTCCCCGAAAAGTGCCACCTGACGTCTAAGAAACCATTA
TTATCATGACATTAACCTATAAAAATAGGCGTATCACGAGGCCCTTTCGTTGTAAAACGACGGCCAGTCG
AACCACGCAATGCGTCTCGATCCGCAGTGTCTTGCGTCTCTCAATTGTTTCCTTGCAGGGCTGCCCAGAG
GGGGGGGGGGGCAACTGGGGCAATTTGCCCCGGGCCCCTGCAAAGCAAGGGCCCCCTGCCTCAGCTCCTG
TGTGTACCGTTGGCCCCTGCCCTGCGACATCGCTCACCAGAATTCTTGGTATTTTGTTTTCATGAAAAAG
AGGAAATTGGTGTATTAGAGTGTAAGATGACACTGAATCATTCTCAACATGTAATTGTGACATTATGGGA
CCCGTCCCCGACCATGAAGTAAATATTATACATAGTTGTGTGTGAAACAGATGCTAATTTGAGGCTTAAG
TGATTGTTGCATTGATGTCCAAGGGGGAGTCTAAACCAATCACGGTAAGGTAACATCTTTCTTTATCTCT
GGGCAGCAATAGAGACAAGATTGATCAGGCAGGCTTATGATTGGCCTAGCCTAGGGCCTAGGCCAAGTAG
CCCTGGTTACAGAGTCTGTTGTGAGGAGAGAAGGAACAGGGAAGGCTTTAAGGAGGGATCTGTGGCAGAG
CCGGCCTGTTGTCACAGAAAGACCTCCAGGGGAAAGAGTTCAAGTCGTGAGTGAATGTCAGCTCTGTGGG
TTCTTAAGGGCCAAAGTCAGAAATGAATTTGCAAGAATATAATAATTAAAATGATATATATTGTTTTCTT
TATATTTGCCAAGGAAAATAACAACATTAGACATAACACATATTCAGGTTCACATATTTCCCCACTTCAA
AAAGTACTTAAATGCAAAGTGTCTATATAACTCTTGGGGAAAAATATTAAAGTCCTTCTTGATTGAAGAA
GCCTGTGCTCCAAACTGCAAATCTTGCTTTCAGTATTGCAGAGATGACTTGCTCTCTTCTGGTCCTTCAA
ACAGCAGCAGTTGCTTACTAAGGCCCATAAGAATATGAACAGTCTCACAATGCCCTTAATCAAGGGGTTA
AAGGCTAAATATACAAGTTTATTCTCCAGCAACAGTACAAAGACAATCCTCCTTCCTCTGTCTACTCTCT
CTGCAGTTACTTTCTTTTTCCTTAAACAGGGGCAGGGCCTGCTTATCCTCTGCCACACCCACAAGCCTGA
ACCAAGTACAACCCAGCTTATGGGGGTTACATGAGCACCAGCTAAGATTTCCAGGCAAGGTCCCACTGGA
GAGTAATTTTCTGTGGCAGTTACCACAGGGAAAAGGCCTAGGAGTGGTGTGAGGCCAGGCCTTAAGGGAG
GAATCCTTCCTTCCTGAGTAGTGGAGGAGGCCAGCCAGCAGGCCACAACCAGAAGACCTGTGAGACTGAG
CCGGGCCCCAGGAAACTGGTAGGAGAGAGAAGCTCTGCCAGAAGGGGTTTGGAATTTGGAGGTGCTCAGG
AGAAGTACAACCCTATTCCTATCCCCTTATCCCCGTGTAAGAAAAAACCGGTGCTAGCAATTCTACCGGG
TAGGGGAGGCGCTTTTCCCAAGGCAGTCTGGAGCATGCGCTTTAGCAGCCCCGCTGGGCACTTGGCGCTA
CACAAGTGGCCTCTGGCCTCGCACACATTCCACATCCACCGGTAGGCGCCAACCGGCTCCGTTCTTTGGT
GGCCCCTTCGCGCCACCTTCTACTCCTCCCCTAGTCAGGAAGTTCCCCCCCGCCCCGCAGCTCGCGTCGT
GCAGGACGTGACAAATGGAAGTAGCACGTCTCACTAGTCTCGTGCAGATGGACAGCACCGCTGAGCAATG
GAAGCGGGTAGGCCTTTGGGGCAGCGGCCAATAGCAGCTTTGCTCCTTCGCTTTCTGGGCTCAGAGGCTG
GGAAGGGGTGGGTCCGGGGGCGGGCTCAGGGGCGGGCTCAGGGGCGGGGCGGGCGCCCGAAGGTCCTCCG
GAGGCCCGGCATTCTGCACGCTTCAAAAGCGCACGTCTGCCGCGCTGTTCTCCTCTTCCTCATCTCCGGG
CCTTTCGACCTGCAGCCAACGCCACCATGGGGACCGAGTACAAGCCCACGGTGCGCCTCGCCACCCGCGA
CGACGTCCCCCGGGCCGTACGCACCCTCGCCGCCGCGTTCGCCGACTACCCCGCCACGCGCCACACCGTC
GACCCGGACCGCCACATCGAGCGGGTCACCGAGCTGCAAGAACTCTTCCTCACGCGCGTCGGGCTCGACA
TCGGCAAGGTGTGGGTCGCGGACGACGGCGCCGCGGTGGCGGTCTGGACCACGCCGGAGAGCGTCGAAGC
GGGGGCGGTGTTCGCCGAGATCGGCCCGCGCATGGCCGAGTTGAGCGGTTCCCGGCTGGCCGCGCAGCAA
CAGATGGAAGGCCTCCTGGCGCCGCACCGGCCCAAGGAGCCCGCGTGGTTCCTGGCCACCGTCGGCGTCT
CGCCCGACCACCAGGGCAAGGGTCTGGGCAGCGCCGTCGTGCTCCCCGGAGTGGAGGCGGCCGAGCGCGC
CGGGGTGCCCGCCTTCCTGGAGACCTCCGCGCCCCGCAACCTCCCCTTCTACGAGCGGCTCGGCTTCACC
GTCACCGCCGACGTCGAGGTGCCCGAAGGACCGCGCACCTGGTGCATGACCCGCAAGCCCGGTGCCATCG
ATGCCACTAACTTCTCCCTGTTGAAACAAGCAGGGGATGTCGAAGAGAATCCCGGGCCAATGGTGAGCAA
GGGCGAGGAGCTGTTCACCGGGGTGGTGCCCATCCTGGTCGAGCTGGACGGCGACGTAAACGGCCACAAG
TTCAGCGTGTCCGGCGAGGGCGAGGGCGATGCCACCTACGGCAAGCTGACCCTGAAGTTCATCTGCACCA
CCGGCAAGCTGCCCGTGCCCTGGCCCACCCTCGTGACCACCCTGACCTACGGCGTGCAGTGCTTCAGCCG
CTACCCCGACCACATGAAGCAGCACGACTTCTTCAAGTCCGCCATGCCCGAAGGCTACGTCCAGGAGCGC
ACCATCTTCTTCAAGGACGACGGCAACTACAAGACCCGCGCCGAGGTGAAGTTCGAGGGCGACACCCTGG
TGAACCGCATCGAGCTGAAGGGCATCGACTTCAAGGAGGACGGCAACATCCTGGGGCACAAGCTGGAGTA
CAACTACAACAGCCACAACGTCTATATCATGGCCGACAAGCAGAAGAACGGCATCAAGGTGAACTTCAAG
ATCCGCCACAACATCGAGGACGGCAGCGTGCAGCTCGCCGACCACTACCAGCAGAACACCCCCATCGGCG
ACGGCCCCGTGCTGCTGCCCGACAACCACTACCTGAGCACCCAGTCCGCCCTGAGCAAAGACCCCAACGA
GAAGCGCGATCACATGGTCCTGCTGGAGTTCGTGACCGCCGCCGGGATCACTCTCGGCATGGACGAGCTG
TACAAGTAATTAATTAAGCTCGCTGATCAGCCTCGACTGTGCCTTCTAGTTGCCAGCCATCTGTTGTTTG
CCCCTCCCCCGTGCCTTCCTTGACCCTGGAAGGTGCCACTCCCACTGTCCTTTCCTAATAAAATGAGGAA
ATTGCATCGCATTGTCTGAGTAGGTGTCATTCTATTCTGGGGGGTGGGGTGGGGCAGGACAGCAAGGGGG
AGGATTGGGAAGACAATAGCAGGCATGCTGGGGATGCGGTGGGCTCTATGGCTTCTGAGGCGCGCCCTCG
AGACTTTCCTCTTCTCATTTTGTTCTTAAGTTCCTAACTTTGTAGCATAAGTTTAATAAATGTTTCACTT
GCAAACTGTTAATGTCATTTTGCTTTAGTAACCTGTCTCCAAGGTAAATTCTCTCTGCCTAGCCCTCCTT
GCCACGGGAACAAGCGGGGAAAGCCCACTTGTTCCCACTTCCCAGGGCAAGGGAAGGAGGAGCCGCATGT
GAGAATTCTCACATGCGATGCGTGCGTGCAAGAATTCTCGCACGTGGTCCCCCAGCTTTGTACACACACA
CACGGGTCCTTGTAGGGGGCAGTGGTGGGGCCCCCAACATCACACCTGCCCCAGGCCCCATAAACCCTCT
GGGCAGCCCTGTTTCCTTGGGGCCCAGAGACGGAGTCACTGCCAACCGAGACGGTCATAGCTGTTTCCTG
TGTGCCGCTTCCTCGCTCACTGACTCGCTGCGCTCGGTCGTTCGGCTGCGGCGAGCGGTATCAGCTCACT
CAAAGGCGGTAATACGGTTACCCACAGAATCAGGGGATAACGCAGGAAAGAACATGTGAGCAAAAGGCCA
GCAAAAGGCCAGGAACCGTAAAAAGGCCGCGTTGCTGGCGTTTTTCCATAGGCTCCGCCCCCCTGACGAG
CATCACAAAAATCGACGCTCAAGTCAGAGGTGGCGAAACCCGACAGGACTATAAAGATACCAGGCGTTTC
CCCCTGGAAGCTCCCTCGTGCGCTCTCCTGTTCCGACCCTGCCGCTTACCGGATACCTGTCCGCCTTTCT
CCCTTCGGGAAGCGTGGCGCTTTCTCATAGCTCACGCTGTAGGTATCTCAGTTCGGTGTAGGTCGTTCGC
TCCAAGCTGGGCTGTGTGCACGAACCCCCCGTTCAGCCCGACCGCTGCGCCTTATCCGGTAACTATCGTC
TTGAGTCCAACCCGGTAAGACACGACTTATCGCCACTGGCAGCAGCCACTGGTAACAGGATTAGCAGAGC
GAGGTATGTAGGCGGTGCTACAGAGTTCTTGAAGTGGTGGCCTAACTACGGCTACACTAGAAGAACAGTA
TTTGGTATCTGCGCTCTGCTGAAGCCAGTTACCTTCGGAAAAAGAGTTGGTAGCTCTTGATCCGGCAAAC
AAACCACCGCTGGTAGCGGTGGTTTTTTTGTTTGCAAGCAGCAGATTACGCGCAGAAAAAAAGGATCTCA
AGAAGATCCTTTGATCTTTTCTACGGGGTCTGACGCTCAGTGGAACGAAAACTCACGTTAAGGGATTTTG
GTCATGAGATTATCAAAAAGGATCTTCACCTAGATCCTTTTAAATTAAAAATGAAGTTTTAAATCAATCT
AAAGTATATATGAGTAAACTTGGTCTGACAGTTACCAATGCTTAATCAGTGAGGCACCTATCTCAGCGAT
CTGTCTCTTTCGTTCATCCATAGTTGCCTGACTCCCCGTCGTGTAGATAACTACGATACGGGAGGGCTTA
CCATCTGGCCCCAGTGCTGCAATAATACCGCGGGACCCACGCTCACCGGCTCCAGATTTATCAGCAATAA
ACCAGCCAGCCGGAAGGGCCGAGCGCAGAAGTGGTCCTGCAACTTTATCCGCCTCCATCCAGTCTATTAA
TTGTTGCCGGGAAGCTAGAGTAAGTAGTTCGCCAGTTAATAGTTTGCGCAACGTTGTTGCCATCGCTACA
GGCATCGTGGTATCACGCTCGTCGTTTGGTATGGCTTCATTCAGCTCCGGTTCCCAACGATCAAGGCGAG
TTACATGATCCCCCATGTTGCGCAAAAAAGCGGTTAGCTCCTTCGGTCCTCCGATCGTTGTCAGAAGTAA
GTTGGCCGCCGTGTTATCACTCATGGTTATGGCAGCACTACATAATTCTCTTACTGTCATGCCATCCGTA
AGATGCTTTTCTGTGACTGGTGAGTACTCAACCAAGTCATTCTGAGAATAGTGTATGCGGCGACCGAGTT
GCTCTTGCCCGGCGTCAATACGGGATAATACCGCGCCACATAGCAGAACTTTAAAAGTGCTCATCATTGG
AAAACGTTCTTCGGGGCGAAAACTCTCAAGGATCTTACCGCTGTTGAGATCCAGTTCGATGTAACCCACT
CGTGCACCCAACTGATCTTCAGCATCTTTTACTTTCACCAGCGTTTCTGGGTGAGCAAAAACAGGAAGGC
AAAATGCCGCAAAAAAGGGAATAAGGGCGACACGGAAATGTTGAATACTCATACTCTTCCTTTTTCAATA
TTATTGAAGCATTTATCAGGGTTATTGTCTCATGAGCGGATACATATTTGAATGTATTTAG
Features (pLannotate 1.2.2; 8 found; start..end, strand, type, name):
    118..138     -  CDS            lacZα (fragment): LacZα fragment of β-galactosidase; lacZ fragment
   1608..2107    +  promoter       PGK promoter: mouse phosphoglycerate kinase 1 promoter
   2132..2726    +  CDS            PuroR (fragment): puromycin N-acetyltransferase; pac from Streptomyces alboniger; confers resistance to puromycin
   2790..3509    +  CDS            EGFP: the original enhanced GFP (Yang et al., 1996) mammalian codon-optimized
   3537..3761    +  polyA_signal   bGH poly(A) signal: bovine growth hormone polyadenylation signal
   4383..4971    -  rep_origin     ori: high-copy-number ColE1/pMB1/pBR322/pUC origin of replication
   5142..6002    -  CDS            AmpR: β-lactamase; bla; confers resistance to ampicillin, carbenicillin, and related antibiotics
   6003..26      -  promoter       AmpR promoter (across the origin): bla
