[The description below was written by a language model from this plasmid's Addgene catalogue record and pLannotate feature annotations shown in this document.]
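Description:
pMV-hAT-12_AMi is a high-copy, ampicillin-selected plasmid on the pMV backbone, catalogued as a mammalian expression vector and coming from a large survey of DNA transposons tested for activity in human cells. It is propagated in E. coli through a ColE1/pUC-type origin and a β-lactamase gene driven by its own promoter. A small lacZα remnant is also present, probably left over from a cloning vector.

The record is internally inconsistent about the payload. The stated purpose describes a CMV-driven transposase expression vector, but the insert field names the terminal inverted repeats (TIRs) of the synthetic hAT-12_AMi transposon, and the annotated 6,081 nt sequence shows neither a CMV promoter nor a transposase coding sequence. What is annotated is a reporter and selection cassette. A mouse PGK promoter is followed by a puromycin N-acetyltransferase coding sequence (flagged as a fragment, possibly because it lacks a stop codon), then EGFP and a bovine growth hormone polyadenylation signal. The short gap between PuroR and EGFP would fit a linker or 2A-type element joining the two, but none is annotated.

This layout fits a transposon donor plasmid better than a transposase helper. The unannotated stretches on either side of the cassette could hold the hAT-12_AMi TIRs, which the annotation tool would not recognise. In that arrangement, a matching hAT-family transposase supplied in trans would excise the TIR-flanked cassette and integrate it into the host genome. Integration could then be scored by puromycin resistance or stable EGFP fluorescence. That use is inferred from the features and is not stated in the record.
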