Addgene plasmid #217102: pMV-hAT-12_AMi
Purpose: Mammalian expression vector for expression of transposase (CMV promoter)
Depositing lab: Haoyi Wang. Depositing organization: Institute of Zoology, Chinese Academy of Sciences. Publication: Heterologous survey of 130 DNA transposons in human cells highlights their functional divergence and expands the genome engineering toolbox. Zhang T, Tan S, Tang N, Li Y, Zhang C, Sun J, Guo Y, Gao H, Cai Y, Sun W, Wang C, Fu L, Ma H, Wu Y, Hu X, Zhang X, Gee P, Yan W, Zhao Y, Chen Q, Guo B, Wang H, Zhang YE. Cell. 2024 Jul 11;187(14):3741-3760.e30. doi: 10.1016/j.cell.2024.05.007. Epub 2024 Jun 5. PubMed 38843831.
Backbone
  Vector backbone: pMV
  Vector type: Mammalian Expression
Growth in bacteria
  Bacterial resistance: Ampicillin, 100 μg/mL
  Growth temperature: 37°C
  Growth strain: DH5alpha
  Copy number: High Copy
Gene/Insert
  Gene/Insert name: TIRs of hAT-12_AMi transposon (alt name: hAT-12_AMi)
  Species: Synthetic
  Cloning method: Restriction Enzyme; 5′ cloning site Unknown (unknown if destroyed); 3′ cloning site Unknown (unknown if destroyed)
Terms and licenses: Academic/Nonprofit Terms; Industry Terms: Not Available to Industry
How to cite: pMV-hAT-12_AMi was a gift from Haoyi Wang (Addgene plasmid # 217102 ; http://n2t.net/addgene:217102 ; RRID:Addgene_217102)
